Addgene plasmid #87268: pRS414 Hsh155 R294C
Purpose: Encodes Hsh155 R294C for expression in yeast
Depositing lab: Aaron Hoskins. Depositing organization: University of Wisconsin, Madison. Publication: SF3b1 mutations associated with myelodysplastic syndromes alter the fidelity of branchsite selection in yeast. Carrocci TJ, Zoerner DM, Paulson JC, Hoskins AA. Nucleic Acids Res. 2017 Jan 6. pii: gkw1349. doi: 10.1093/nar/gkw1349. PubMed 28062854.
Backbone
  Vector backbone: pRS414
  Backbone manufacturer: ATCC
  Backbone size w/o insert (bp): 4788
  Total vector size (bp): 8124
  Vector type: Bacterial Expression, Yeast Expression
  Selectable markers: TRP1
Growth in bacteria
  Bacterial resistance: Ampicillin, 100 μg/mL
  Growth temperature: 37°C
  Growth strain: DH5alpha
  Copy number: Unknown
Gene/Insert
  Gene/Insert name: HSH155
  Species: S. cerevisiae (budding yeast)
  Insert size (bp): 3426
  Mutation: R294C
  GenBank ID: NP_014015.1
  Entrez Gene: HSH155 (a.k.a. YMR288W)
  Cloning method: Restriction Enzyme; 5′ cloning site sacI (not destroyed); 3′ cloning site xhoI (not destroyed)
  Sequencing primers: 5′ TGTAAAACGACGGCCAGT; 3′ CAGGAAACAGCTATGAC
Terms and licenses: Academic/Nonprofit Terms; Industry Terms: Not Available to Industry
How to cite: pRS414 Hsh155 R294C was a gift from Aaron Hoskins (Addgene plasmid # 87268 ; http://n2t.net/addgene:87268 ; RRID:Addgene_87268)
