[The description below was written by a language model from this plasmid's Addgene catalogue record and pLannotate feature annotations shown in this document.]
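Description:
pRS414 Hsh155 R294C is an E. coli–yeast shuttle plasmid built on the pRS414 backbone, a centromeric vector for Saccharomyces cerevisiae. In bacteria it replicates from a high-copy ColE1/pUC-type origin and is selected with ampicillin through the AmpR β-lactamase gene. In yeast it is maintained by a CEN6/ARS element, which gives stable low-copy inheritance, and it is selected by tryptophan prototrophy through the TRP1 marker driven by its own promoter. The backbone also carries an f1 phage origin and the usual lacZα multiple cloning region, flanked by T7 and T3 promoters together with lac promoter and operator elements. The insert interrupts lacZα.

The payload is a roughly 3.4 kb S. cerevisiae genomic fragment cloned between SacI and XhoI sites. It contains the HSH155 (YMR288W) open reading frame with the R294C substitution. Hsh155 is the yeast orthologue of SF3b1, a spliceosomal protein that contacts the pre-mRNA around the branch site early in spliceosome assembly. The annotated coding sequence has about 280 bp of sequence upstream and about 200 bp downstream, the latter including a short fragment of the neighbouring ABZ2 gene. No heterologous yeast promoter is annotated, so expression probably depends on native HSH155 flanking sequence, although the record does not explicitly state which promoter is used.

According to the associated publication title, the plasmid belongs to a study of SF3b1 mutations linked to myelodysplastic syndromes and how they alter the fidelity of branch-site selection in yeast. It is used to express this mutant allele in yeast.
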