Features (pLannotate 1.2.2; 19 found; start..end, strand, type, name):
    137..186     +  misc_feature   bom (fragment): basis of mobility region from pBR322
    324..471     +  promoter       TRP1 promoter: S. cerevisiae TRP1
    472..1146    +  CDS            TRP1: phosphoribosylanthranilate isomerase, required for tryptophan biosynthesis; S. cerevisiae TRP1; yeast auxotrophic marker
   1197..1248    +  misc_feature   bom (fragment): basis of mobility region from pBR322
   1276..1704    -  rep_origin     f1 ori (sequence partly withheld): f1 bacteriophage origin of replication; arrow indicates direction of (+) strand synthesis
   1708..1863    -  CDS            lacZα (fragment): LacZα fragment of β-galactosidase; lacZ fragment
   1871..1889    +  promoter       T7 promoter: promoter for bacteriophage T7 RNA polymerase
   2170..5082    +  CDS            HSH155: SF3B1_YEAST - Experimental evidence at protein level: Swiss-Prot protein existence level 1. Contacts pre-mRNA on both sides of the branch site early in spliceosome assembly. From Saccharomyces cerevisiae (strain ATCC 204508 / S288c) (Baker's yeast).
   5284..5337    +  CDS            ABZ2 (fragment): PABC_YEAST - Experimental evidence at protein level: Swiss-Prot protein existence level 1. Converts 4-amino-4-deoxychorismate into 4-aminobenzoate (PABA) and pyruvate. From Saccharomyces cerevisiae (strain ATCC 204508 / S288c) (Baker's yeast).
   5354..5372    -  promoter       T3 promoter: promoter for bacteriophage T3 RNA polymerase
   5417..5433    -  protein_bind   lac operator: The lac repressor binds to the lac operator to inhibit transcription in E. coli. This inhibition can be relieved by adding lactose or isopropyl-β-D-thiogalactopyranoside (IPTG). lac repressor encoded by lacI
   5441..5471    -  promoter       lac promoter: promoter for the E. coli lac operon
   5486..5507    -  protein_bind   CAP binding site: CAP binding activates transcription in the presence of cAMP. E. coli catabolite activator protein
   5520..5612    -  CDS            lacI (fragment): lac repressor; lacI; The lac repressor binds to the lac operator to inhibit transcription in E. coli. This inhibition can be relieved by adding lactose or isopropyl-β-D-thiogalactopyranoside (IPTG).
   5795..6383    -  rep_origin     ori: high-copy-number ColE1/pMB1/pBR322/pUC origin of replication
   6554..7414    -  CDS            AmpR: β-lactamase; bla; confers resistance to ampicillin, carbenicillin, and related antibiotics
   7415..7519    -  promoter       AmpR promoter: bla
   7556..8059    +  misc_feature   CEN/ARS: S. cerevisiae CEN6 centromere fused to an autonomously replicating sequence
   8127..35      +  CDS            rop (fragment) (across the origin): Rop protein, which maintains plasmids at low copy number; rop
>Addgene plasmid #87268 | pRS414 Hsh155 R294C | addgene full sequence | sequence record 189172 | Addgene NGS Result
TCGCGCGTTTCGGTGATGACGGTGAAAACCTCTGACACATGCAGCTCCCGGAGACGGTCACAGCTTGTCT
GTAAGCGGATGCCGGGAGCAGACAAGCCCGTCAGGGCGCGTCAGCGGGTGTTGGCGGGTGTCGGGGCTGG
CTTAACTATGCGGCATCAGAGCAGATTGTACTGAGAGTGCACCATAGATCACGACATTACTATATATATA
ATATAGGAAGCATTTAATAGAACAGCATCGTAATATATGTGTACTTTGCAGTTATGACGCCAGATGGCAG
TAGTGGAAGATATTCTTTATTGAAAAATAGCTTGTCACCTTACGTACAATCTTGATCCGGAGCTTTTCTT
TTTTTGCCGATTAAGAATTAATTCGGTCGAAAAAAGAAAAGGAGAGGGCCAAGAGGGAGGGCATTGGTGA
CTATTGAGCACGTGAGTATACGTGATTAAGCACACAAAGGCAGCTTGGAGTATGTCTGTTATTAATTTCA
CAGGTAGTTCTGGTCCATTGGTGAAAGTTTGCGGCTTGCAGAGCACAGAGGCCGCAGAATGTGCTCTAGA
TTCCGATGCTGACTTGCTGGGTATTATATGTGTGCCCAATAGAAAGAGAACAATTGACCCGGTTATTGCA
AGGAAAATTTCAAGTCTTGTAAAAGCATATAAAAATAGTTCAGGCACTCCGAAATACTTGGTTGGCGTGT
TTCGTAATCAACCTAAGGAGGATGTTTTGGCTCTGGTCAATGATTACGGCATTGATATCGTCCAACTGCA
TGGAGATGAGTCGTGGCAAGAATACCAAGAGTTCCTCGGTTTGCCAGTTATTAAAAGACTCGTATTTCCA
AAAGACTGCAACATACTACTCAGTGCAGCTTCACAGAAACCTCATTCGTTTATTCCCTTGTTTGATTCAG
AAGCAGGTGGGACAGGTGAACTTTTGGATTGGAACTCGATTTCTGACTGGGTTGGAAGGCAAGAGAGCCC
CGAAAGCTTACATTTTATGTTAGCTGGTGGACTGACGCCAGAAAATGTTGGTGATGCGCTTAGATTAAAT
GGCGTTATTGGTGTTGATGTAAGCGGAGGTGTGGAGACAAATGGTGTAAAAGACTCTAACAAAATAGCAA
ATTTCGTCAAAAATGCTAAGAAATAGGTTATTACTGAGTAGTATTTATTTAAGTATTGTTTGTGCACTTG
CCGATCTATGCGGTGTGAAATACCGCACAGATGCGTAAGGAGAAAATACCGCATCAGGAAATTGTAAGCG
TTAATATTTTGTTAAAATTCGCGTTAAATTTTTGTTAAATCAGCTCATTTTTTAACCAATAGGCCGAAAT
CGGCAAAATCCCTTATAAATCAAAAGAATAGACCGAGATAGGGT
[37 nt withheld, positions 1375-1411]
AAAGAACGTGGACTCCAACGTCAAAGG
[49 nt withheld, positions 1439-1487]
T
[91 nt withheld, positions 1489-1579]
G
[124 nt withheld, positions 1581-1704]
CCATTCGCCATTCAGGCTGCGCAACTGTTGGGAAGGGCGATCGGTGCGGGCCTCTTCGCTATTACGCCAG
CTGGCGAAAGGGGGATGTGCTGCAAGGCGATTAAGTTGGGTAACGCCAGGGTTTTCCCAGTCACGACGTT
GTAAAACGACGGCCAGTGAGCGCGCGTAATACGACTCACTATAGGGCGAATTGGGTACCGGGCCCCCCCC
TCGAGCATGTACTTTCCGCCTAACTACCATCACCTGTCTTTATTTATTCCGCTGACAGATATGCACAACC
AATTATCGTCTCTTGAAAGCTTTTTAGACGTGATTGCTGTTATTTGGCACGTTGTTAGTATTTAAGCTTA
TTCGGGTTTGCATTGATATTTGCCCGAGCAGAAATCTCCTTCTCGATGAGTTAGAACTGAAACATCTCTT
CAATTACTTATACATAATAAACATAGAAAGCCAGGACCTGTCATCATGAGTCATCCGATTCAATTTGTAA
ACGCTAATAATAGCGATAAGAGCCACCAATTAGGCGGTCAATATTCTATTCCTCAGGATTTGAGGGAAAA
CCTGCAGAAAGAAGCTGCACGTATTGGTGAGAACGAAAAAGATGTGCTACAGGAAAAAATGGAAACTAGG
ACAGTGCAAAATCGAGAGGATTCATACCACAAAAGAAGGTTTGATATGAAGTTTGAGCCGGATTCCGATA
CACAAACTGTTACGTCTTCAGAAAATACCCAAGACGCTGTCGTGCCAAGGAAAAGAAAATCTCGTTGGGA
TGTAAAAGGGTACGAGCCACCTGATGAATCTTCAACAGCGGTCAAAGAAAACTCTGATAGTGCTTTGGTT
AATGTAGAAGGAATCCATGATTTGATGTTTTTTAAACCTTCTGACCATAAATATTTCGCCGACGTTATAT
CCAAAAAACCCATAGATGAGTTAAATAAGGATGAAAAGAAAGAAAGAACCCTGTCGATGTTACTTCTGAA
AATAAAAAATGGCAATACAGCGAGTAGGAGGACTTCTATGCGGATTTTAACCGATAAAGCTGTTACATTT
GGTCCAGAAATGATATTTAACCGCTTATTGCCCATATTACTAGACAGAAGTTTGGAAGACCAGGAAAGAC
ATCTAATGATCAAGACCATAGATCGCGTCCTTTACCAGCTAGGAGATTTAACAAAACCTTACGTTCACAA
AATACTTGTAGTAGCTGCCCCATTGCTAATAGATGAAGATCCAATGGTTCGTTCAACAGGCCAGGAGATA
ATCACCAATCTGTCTACAGTCGCTGGCCTAAAAACCATTCTAACAGTAATGAGACCTGATATTGAGAATG
AGGATGAGTATGTTTGTAATGTAACTTCAAGAGCGGCGGCTGTGGTGGCAAAAGCCCTTGGTGTTAATCA
ATTGCTTCCTTTCATCAATGCAGCATGCCACTCACGGAAGTCTTGGAAAGCAAGGCATACTGGCATAAAA
ATTGTGCAGCAAATAGGTATACTTTTGGGAATAGGTGTCTTGAATCATCTTACTGGGCTGATGAGTTGTA
TCAAAGACTGCCTAATGGATGATCACGTTCCGGTGCGAATTGTTACAGCACATACTTTATCAACACTAGC
AGAAAATTCTTATCCATATGGTATCGAAGTTTTCAACGTTGTACTGGAGCCATTATGGAAGGGTATAAGA
AGTCATCGTGGTAAAGTGCTATCTTCTTTTTTAAAAGCTGTTGGATCTATGATCCCATTGATGGACCCAG
AGTATGCCGGTTATTATACCACAGAAGCAATGAGAATAATTAGACGTGAATTCGACTCTCCCGATGATGA
AATGAAAAAGACCATTCTTTTAGTATTACAAAAATGTAGCGCTGTAGAATCCATAACGCCAAAATTTCTG
AGAGAAGAAATCGCGCCAGAATTCTTTCAAAAATTTTGGGTCAGACGAGTGGCATTGGATAGACCATTAA
ACAAAGTTGTTACATATACTACTGTTACATTAGCAAAGAAATTAGGTTGTTCTTATACCATTGATAAATT
ATTAACACCATTGAGAGATGAAGCTGAGCCGTTCAGAACAATGGCTGTCCATGCTGTTACTAGAACAGTA
AACTTATTAGGGACAGCAGATTTAGATGAGAGATTAGAAACGAGGCTTATTGATGCGCTCTTGATAGCAT
TTCAAGAACAAACAAATAGTGATTCTATAATCTTTAAAGGGTTTGGGGCAGTGACGGTGTCACTTGACAT
CCGTATGAAACCGTTTTTAGCACCCATTGTGAGTACGATTTTAAATCATTTAAAGCATAAAACTCCCTTG
GTTCGTCAACATGCAGCAGATCTATGTGCCATACTAATACCAGTCATCAAGAACTGTCACGAATTCGAAA
TGTTGAATAAATTGAACATTATATTGTATGAATCCTTAGGCGAAGTATATCCAGAGGTATTAGGTTCTAT
AATCAACGCTATGTACTGTATTACTAGCGTAATGGATTTGGATAAACTACAACCTCCTATTAATCAAATT
TTACCAACCTTAACTCCAATTTTAAGAAACAAGCATAGAAAAGTCGAAGTAAACACTATCAAATTTGTTG
GACTTATTGGTAAATTAGCACCTACCTATGCACCTCCTAAAGAATGGATGAGAATATGTTTTGAACTATT
AGAACTTTTGAAAAGTACAAATAAAGAAATAAGAAGATCAGCAAATGCCACGTTTGGATTCATTGCTGAA
GCAATTGGACCTCACGATGTTCTTGTTGCGTTATTGAACAATTTAAAGGTTCAAGAACGTCAGTTACGTG
TATGCACGGCTGTTGCTATCGGTATCGTTGCTAAAGTGTGTGGTCCTTACAACGTGCTGCCAGTAATCAT
GAATGAATACACAACACCAGAGACTAATGTTCAAAACGGTGTTCTCAAGGCCATGTCATTCATGTTTGAG
TACATTGGTAACATGTCTAAGGATTACATATACTTCATAACACCATTATTAGAAGATGCACTCACCGATA
GGGATTTAGTTCATCGTCAGACAGCGTCGAACGTAATAACCCACTTAGCTTTAAACTGTTCAGGTACAGG
TCACGAAGATGCCTTCATTCATTTAATGAATCTTCTAATACCCAATATTTTTGAAACTTCACCACATGCT
ATTATGCGTATTTTAGAAGGTTTGGAGGCACTGAGTCAAGCTCTTGGCCCTGGACTATTCATGAACTACA
TATGGGCAGGATTGTTCCATCCAGCGAAGAATGTAAGGAAAGCATTTTGGAGGGTGTATAATAACATGTA
CGTAATGTACCAGGACGCCATGGTACCTTTTTACCCCGTTACACCAGACAACAATGAAGAATATATAGAA
GAACTGGATTTAGTTCTGTGAATATATATAGAGCATATAAATAACCACAACTTGTAAGAATATTTTACTT
GACACACCTATATCATCACGTCACGATGCCTTCATAGATTATGATGAAATATAAACAGAACCTGCTATTG
GAAAAAAAAGGGCAGGAAAAAATTTTGTGAAAGTGAGTAAAAGAAAGATGAAGAGCGAGACATGGATAAT
AAGAAATAGATGTCACTAATGGACAATTGGAAGACTGATATGGAAAGTTACGATGAAGGAGGAGCTCCAG
CTTTTGTTCCCTTTAGTGAGGGTTAATTGCGCGCTTGGCGTAATCATGGTCATAGCTGTTTCCTGTGTGA
AATTGTTATCCGCTCACAATTCCACACAACATACGAGCCGGAAGCATAAAGTGTAAAGCCTGGGGTGCCT
AATGAGTGAGCTAACTCACATTAATTGCGTTGCGCTCACTGCCCGCTTTCCAGTCGGGAAACCTGTCGTG
CCAGCTGCATTAATGAATCGGCCAACGCGCGGGGAGAGGCGGTTTGCGTATTGGGCGCTCTTCCGCTTCC
TCGCTCACTGACTCGCTGCGCTCGGTCGTTCGGCTGCGGCGAGCGGTATCAGCTCACTCAAAGGCGGTAA
TACGGTTATCCACAGAATCAGGGGATAACGCAGGAAAGAACATGTGAGCAAAAGGCCAGCAAAAGGCCAG
GAACCGTAAAAAGGCCGCGTTGCTGGCGTTTTTCCATAGGCTCCGCCCCCCTGACGAGCATCACAAAAAT
CGACGCTCAAGTCAGAGGTGGCGAAACCCGACAGGACTATAAAGATACCAGGCGTTTCCCCCTGGAAGCT
CCCTCGTGCGCTCTCCTGTTCCGACCCTGCCGCTTACCGGATACCTGTCCGCCTTTCTCCCTTCGGGAAG
CGTGGCGCTTTCTCATAGCTCACGCTGTAGGTATCTCAGTTCGGTGTAGGTCGTTCGCTCCAAGCTGGGC
TGTGTGCACGAACCCCCCGTTCAGCCCGACCGCTGCGCCTTATCCGGTAACTATCGTCTTGAGTCCAACC
CGGTAAGACACGACTTATCGCCACTGGCAGCAGCCACTGGTAACAGGATTAGCAGAGCGAGGTATGTAGG
CGGTGCTACAGAGTTCTTGAAGTGGTGGCCTAACTACGGCTACACTAGAAGAACAGTATTTGGTATCTGC
GCTCTGCTGAAGCCAGTTACCTTCGGAAAAAGAGTTGGTAGCTCTTGATCCGGCAAACAAACCACCGCTG
GTAGCGGTGGTTTTTTTGTTTGCAAGCAGCAGATTACGCGCAGAAAAAAAGGATCTCAAGAAGATCCTTT
GATCTTTTCTACGGGGTCTGACGCTCAGTGGAACGAAAACTCACGTTAAGGGATTTTGGTCATGAGATTA
TCAAAAAGGATCTTCACCTAGATCCTTTTAAATTAAAAATGAAGTTTTAAATCAATCTAAAGTATATATG
AGTAAACTTGGTCTGACAGTTACCAATGCTTAATCAGTGAGGCACCTATCTCAGCGATCTGTCTATTTCG
TTCATCCATAGTTGCCTGACTCCCCGTCGTGTAGATAACTACGATACGGGAGGGCTTACCATCTGGCCCC
AGTGCTGCAATGATACCGCGAGACCCACGCTCACCGGCTCCAGATTTATCAGCAATAAACCAGCCAGCCG
GAAGGGCCGAGCGCAGAAGTGGTCCTGCAACTTTATCCGCCTCCATCCAGTCTATTAATTGTTGCCGGGA
AGCTAGAGTAAGTAGTTCGCCAGTTAATAGTTTGCGCAACGTTGTTGCCATTGCTACAGGCATCGTGGTG
TCACGCTCGTCGTTTGGTATGGCTTCATTCAGCTCCGGTTCCCAACGATCAAGGCGAGTTACATGATCCC
CCATGTTGTGCAAAAAAGCGGTTAGCTCCTTCGGTCCTCCGATCGTTGTCAGAAGTAAGTTGGCCGCAGT
GTTATCACTCATGGTTATGGCAGCACTGCATAATTCTCTTACTGTCATGCCATCCGTAAGATGCTTTTCT
GTGACTGGTGAGTACTCAACCAAGTCATTCTGAGAATAGTGTATGCGGCGACCGAGTTGCTCTTGCCCGG
CGTCAATACGGGATAATACCGCGCCACATAGCAGAACTTTAAAAGTGCTCATCATTGGAAAACGTTCTTC
GGGGCGAAAACTCTCAAGGATCTTACCGCTGTTGAGATCCAGTTCGATGTAACCCACTCGTGCACCCAAC
TGATCTTCAGCATCTTTTACTTTCACCAGCGTTTCTGGGTGAGCAAAAACAGGAAGGCAAAATGCCGCAA
AAAAGGGAATAAGGGCGACACGGAAATGTTGAATACTCATACTCTTCCTTTTTCAATATTATTGAAGCAT
TTATCAGGGTTATTGTCTCATGAGCGGATACATATTTGAATGTATTTAGAAAAATAAACAAATAGGGGTT
CCGCGCACATTTCCCCGAAAAGTGCCACCTGGGTCCTTTTCATCACGTGCTATAAAAATAATTATAATTT
AAATTTTTTAATATAAATATATAAATTAAAAATAGAAAGTAAAAAAAGAAATTAAAGAAAAAATAGTTTT
TGTTTTCCGAAGATGTAAAAGACTCTAGGGGGATCGCCAACAAATACTACCTTTTATCTTGCTCTTCCTG
CTCTCAGGTATTAATGCCGAATTGTTTCATCTTGTCTGTGTAGAAGACCACACACGAAAATCCTGTGATT
TTACATTTTACTTATCGTTAATCGAATGTATATCTATTTAATCTGCTTTTCTTGTCTAATAAATATATAT
GTAAAGTACGCTTTTTGTTGAAATTTTTTAAACCTTTGTTTATTTTTTTTTCTTCATTCCGTAACTCTTC
TACCTTCTTTATTTACTTTCTAAAATCCAAATACAAAACATAAAAATAAATAAACACAGAGTAAATTCCC
AAATTATTCCATCATTAAAAGATACGAGGCGCGTGTAAGTTACAGGCAAGCGATCCGTCTAAGAAACCAT
TATTATCATGACATTAACCTATAAAAATAGGCGTATCACGAGGCCCTTTCGTC
